>Addgene plasmid #17823 | pBAD*RFPEC2 | depositor full sequence | sequence record 8742 | Author sequence
GATCTGATCGTTGCGGGCGGGGCGAGAGTCTCGCCCCGCCCGCGACCGCGGTGAAAATACGAGAATATTA
TTTGTATTGATCTCCTAGGCGGGGTACCGTATTTTGGATGATAACGAGGCGCAAAAAATGAGTAAAGGAG
AAGAACTTTTCACTGGAGTTGTCCCAATTCTTGTTGAATTAGATGGTGATGTTAATGGGCACAAATTTTC
TGTCAGTGGAGAGGGTGAAGGTGATGCAACATACGGAAAACTTACCCTTAAATTTATTTGCACTACTGGA
AAACTACCTGTTCCATGGCCAACACTTGTCACTACTTTCTCTTATGGTGTTCAATGCTTTTCCCGTTATC
CGGATCATATGAAACGGCATGACTTTTTCAAGAGTGCCATGCCCGAAGGTTATGTACAGGAACGCACTAT
ATCTTTCAAAGATGACGGGAACTACAAGACGCGTGCTGAAGTCAAGTTTGAAGGTGATACCCTTGTTAAT
CGTATCGAGTTAAAAGGTATTGATTTTAAAGAAGATGGAAACATTCTCGGACACAAACTGGAGTACAACT
ATAACTCACACAATGTATACATCACGGCAGACAAACAAAAGAATGGAATCAAAGCTAACTTCAAAATTCG
CCACAACATTGAAGATGGATCCGTTCAACTAGCAGACCATTATCAACAAAATACTCCAATTGGCGATGGC
CCTGTCCTTTTACCAGACAACCATTACCTGTCCACACAATCTGCCCTTTCGAAAGATCCCAACGAAAAGC
GTGACCACATGGTCCTTCTTGAGTTTGTAACTGCTGCTGGGATTACACATGGCATGGATGAGCTCTACAA
ATAAGATGAATTCCAGCTGAGCGCCGGTCGCTACCATTACCAGTTGGTCTGGTGTCAAAAATAATAATAA
CCGGGCAGGGGGGATCTGTTAAGTTCTCGTCTGGTAGAAAAACGCTGCTGCGGGTTTTTTTTTGCCTTTA
GTAAATTGAACTGACTTTCGTCAGTTATTCCTTACCCAGCAATGCCTGCAGGCATGCAAGCTTGGCTGTT
TTGGCGGATGAGAGAAGATTTTCAGCCTGATACAGATTAAATCAGAACGCAGAAGCGGTCTGATAAAACA
GAATTTGCCTGGCGGCAGTAGCGCGGTGGTCCCACCTGACCCCATGCCGAACTCAGAAGTGAAACGCCGT
AGCGCCGATGGTAGTGTGGGGTCTCCCCATGCGAGAGTAGGGAACTGCCAGGCATCAAATAAAACGAAAG
GCTCAGTCGAAAGACTGGGCCTTTCGTTTTATCTGTTGTTTGTCGGTGAACGCTCTCCTGAGTAGGACAA
ATCCGCCGGGAGCGGATTTGAACGTTGCGAAGCAACGGCCCGGAGGGTGGCGGGCAGGACGCCCGCCATA
AACTGCCAGGCATCAAATTAAGCAGAAGGCCATCCTGACGGATGGCCTTTTTGCGTTTCTACAAACTCTT
TTGTTTATTTTTCTAAATACATTCAAATATGTATCCGCTCATGAGACAATAACCCTGATAAATGCTTCAA
TAATATTGAAAAAGGAAGAGTATGAGTATTCAACATTTCCGTGTCGCCCTTATTCCCTTTTTTGCGGCAT
TTTGCCTTCCTGTTTTTGCTCACCCAGAAACGCTGGTGAAAGTAAAAGATGCTGAAGATCAGTTGGGTGC
ACGAGTGGGTTACATCGAACTGGATCTCAACAGCGGTAAGATCCTTGAGAGTTTTCGCCCCGAAGAACGT
TTTCCAATGATGAGCACTTTTAAAGTTCTGCTATGTGGCGCGGTATTATCCCGTGTTGACGCCGGGCAAG
AGCAACTCGGTCGCCGCATACACTATTCTCAGAATGACTTGGTTGAGTACTCACCAGTCACAGAAAAGCA
TCTTACGGATGGCATGACAGTAAGAGAATTATGCAGTGCTGCCATAACCATGAGTGATAACACTGCGGCC
AACTTACTTCTGACAACGATCGGAGGACCGAAGGAGCTAACCGCTTTTTTGCACAACATGGGGGATCATG
TAACTCGCCTTGATCGTTGGGAACCGGAGCTGAATGAAGCCATACCAAACGACGAGCGTGACACCACGAT
GCCTGTAGCAATGGCAACAACGTTGCGCAAACTATTAACTGGCGAACTACTTACTCTAGCTTCCCGGCAA
CAATTAATAGACTGGATGGAGGCGGATAAAGTTGCAGGACCACTTCTGCGCTCGGCCCTTCCGGCTGGCT
GGTTTATTGCTGATAAATCTGGAGCCGGTGAGCGTGGGTCTCGCGGTATCATTGCAGCACTGGGGCCAGA
TGGTAAGCCCTCCCGTATCGTAGTTATCTACACGACGGGGAGTCAGGCAACTATGGATGAACGAAATAGA
CAGATCGCTGAGATAGGTGCCTCACTGATTAAGCATTGGTAACTGTCAGACCAAGTTTACTCATATATAC
TTTAGATTGATT
[125 nt withheld, positions 2463-2587]
C
[141 nt withheld, positions 2589-2729]
CCTTTGACGTTGGAGTCCACGTTCTTTAATAGTGGACTCTTGTTCCAAACTTGAACAACACTCAACCCTA
TCTCGGGCTATTCTTTTGATTTATAAGGGATTTTGCCGATTTCGGCCTATTGGTTAAAAAATGAGCTGAT
TTAACAAAAATTTAACGCGAATTTTAACAAAATATTAACGTTTACAATTTAAAAGGATCTAGGTGAAGAT
CCTTTTTGATAATCTCATGACCAAAATCCCTTAACGTGAGTTTTCGTTCCACTGAGCGTCAGACCCCGTA
GAAAAGATCAAAGGATCTTCTTGAGATCCTTTTTTTCTGCGCGTAATCTGCTGCTTGCAAACAAAAAAAC
CACCGCTACCAGCGGTGGTTTGTTTGCCGGATCAAGAGCTACCAACTCTTTTTCCGAAGGTAACTGGCTT
CAGCAGAGCGCAGATACCAAATACTGTCCTTCTAGTGTAGCCGTAGTTAGGCCACCACTTCAAGAACTCT
GTAGCACCGCCTACATACCTCGCTCTGCTAATCCTGTTACCAGTGGCTGCTGCCAGTGGCGATAAGTCGT
GTCTTACCGGGTTGGACTCAAGACGATAGTTACCGGATAAGGCGCAGCGGTCGGGCTGAACGGGGGGTTC
GTGCACACAGCCCAGCTTGGAGCGAACGACCTACACCGAACTGAGATACCTACAGCGTGAGCTATGAGAA
AGCGCCACGCTTCCCGAAGGGAGAAAGGCGGACAGGTATCCGGTAAGCGGCAGGGTCGGAACAGGAGAGC
GCACGAGGGAGCTTCCAGGGGGAAACGCCTGGTATCTTTATAGTCCTGTCGGGTTTCGCCACCTCTGACT
TGAGCGTCGATTTTTGTGATGCTCGTCAGGGGGGCGGAGCCTATGGAAAAACGCCAGCAACGCGGCCTTT
TTACGGTTCCTGGCCTTTTGCTGGCCTTTTGCTCACATGTTCTTTCCTGCGTTATCCCCTGATTCTGTGG
ATAACCGTATTACCGCCTTTGAGTGAGCTGATACCGCTCGCCGCAGCCGAACGACCGAGCGCAGCGAGTC
AGTGAGCGAGGAAGCGGAAGAGCGCCTGATGCGGTATTTTCTCCTTACGCATCTGTGCGGTATTTCACAC
CGCATAGGGTCATGGCTGCGCCCCGACACCCGCCAACACCCGCTGACGCGCCCTGACGGGCTTGTCTGCT
CCCGGCATCCGCTTACAGACAAGCTGTGACCGTCTCCGGGAGCTGCATGTGTCAGAGGTTTTCACCGTCA
TCACCGAAACGCGCGAGGCAGCAAGGAGATGGCGCCCAACAGTCCCCCGGCCACGGGGCCTGCCACCATA
CCCACGCCGAAACAAGCGCTCATGAGCCCGAAGTGGCGAGCCCGATCTTCCCCATCGGTGATGTCGGCGA
TATAGGCGCCAGCAACCGCACCTGTGGCGCCGGTGATGCCGGCCACGATGCGTCCGGCGTAGAGGATCTG
CTCATGTTTGACAGCTTATCATCGATGCATAATGTGCCTGTCAAATGGACGAAGCAGGGATTCTGCAAAC
CCTATGCTACTCCGTCAAGCCGTCAATTGTCTGATTCGTTACCAATTATGACAACTTGACGGCTACATCA
TTCACTTTTTCTTCACAACCGGCACGGAACTCGCTCGGGCTGGCCCCGGTGCATTTTTTAAATACCCGCG
AGAAATAGAGTTGATCGTCAAAACCAACATTGCGACCGACGGTGGCGATAGGCATCCGGGTGGTGCTCAA
AAGCAGCTTCGCCTGGCTGATACGTTGGTCCTCGCGCCAGCTTAAGACGCTAATCCCTAACTGCTGGCGG
AAAAGATGTGACAGACGCGACGGCGACAAGCAAACATGCTGTGCGACGCTGGCGATATCAAAATTGCTGT
CTGCCAGGTGATCGCTGATGTACTGACAAGCCTCGCGTACCCGATTATCCATCGGTGGATGGAGCGACTC
GTTAATCGCTTCCATGCGCCGCAGTAACAATTGCTCAAGCAGATTTATCGCCAGCAGCTCCGAATAGCGC
CCTTCCCCTTGCCCGGCGTTAATGATTTGCCCAAACAGGTCGCTGAAATGCGGCTGGTGCGCTTCATCCG
GGCGAAAGAACCCCGTATTGGCAAATATTGACGGCCAGTTAAGCCATTCATGCCAGTAGGCGCGCGGACG
AAAGTAAACCCACTGGTGATACCATTCGCGAGCCTCCGGATGACGACCGTAGTGATGAATCTCTCCTGGC
GGGAACAGCAAAATATCACCCGGTCGGCAAACAAATTCTCGTCCCTGATTTTTCACCACCCCCTGACCGC
GAATGGTGAGATTGAGAATATAACCTTTCATTCCCAGCGGTCGGTCGATAAAAAAATCGAGATAACCGTT
GGCCTCAATCGGCGTTAAACCCGCCACCAGATGGGCATTAAACGAGTATCCCGGCAGCAGGGGATCATTT
TGCGCTTCAGCCATACTTTTCATACTCCCGCCATTCAGAGAAGAAACCAATTGTCCATATTGCATCAGAC
ATTGCCGTCACTGCGTCTTTTACTGGCTCTTCTCGCTAACCAAACCGGTAACCCCGCTTATTAAAAGCAT
TCTGTAACAAAGCGGGACCAAAGCCATGACAAAAACGCGTAACAAAAGTGTCTATAATCACGGCAGAAAA
GTCCACATTGATTATTTGCACGGCGTCACACTTTGCTATGCCATAGCATTTTTATCCATAAGATTAGCGG
ATCCTACCTGACGCTTTTTATCGCAACTCTCTACTGTTTCTCCATACGTCGACAGCTAGCGTATTTTGGA
TGATAAGGAGGCGCAAAAAATGGCGAGCAGTGAGGACGTCATCAAGGAGTTCATGCGCTTCAAGGTGCGC
ATGGAGGGCTCCGTGAACGGCCACGAGTTCGAGATCGAGGGCGAGGGCGAGGGCCGCCCCTACGAGGGCA
CCCAGACCGCCAAGCTGAAGGTGACCAAGGGCGGCCCCCTGCCCTTCGCCTGGGACATCCTGTCCCCCCA
GTTCCAGTACGGCTCCAAGGTGTACGTGAAGCACCCCGCCGACATCCCCGACTACAAGAAGCTGTCCTTC
CCCGAGGGCTTCAAGTGGGAGCGCGTGATGAACTTCGAGGACGGCGGCGTGGTGACCGTGACCCAGGACT
CCTCCCTGCAGGACGGCTCCTTCATCTACAAGGTGAAGTTCATCGGCGTGAACTTCCCCTCCGACGGCCC
CGTAATGCAGAAGAAGACTATGGGCTGGGAGGCCTCCACCGAGCGCCTGTACCCCCGCGACGGCGTGCTG
AAGGGCGAGATCCACAAGGCCCTGAAGCTGAAGGACGGCGGCCACTACCTGGTGGAGTTCAAGTCCATCT
ACATGGCCAAGAAGCCCGTGCAGCTGCCCGGCTACTACTACGTGGACTCCAAGCTGGACATCACCTCCCA
CAACGAGGACTACACCATCGTGGAGCAGTACGAGCGCGCCGAGGGCCGCCACCACCTGTTCCTGTA
Features (pLannotate 1.2.2; 16 found; start..end, strand, type, name):
    128..841     +  CDS            &alpha;GFP: &alpha;GFP is a basic (constitutively fluorescent) long stokes shift fluorescent protein published in 1996, derived from Aequorea victoria.
   1025..1043    +  misc_feature   MCS (fragment): pUC18/19 multiple cloning site
   1127..1242    +  ncRNA          5S rRNA: Accession: RF00001 - 5S ribosomal RNA
   1246..1332    +  terminator     rrnB T1 terminator: Escherichia coli rrnB; transcription terminator T1 from the E. coli rrnB gene
   1424..1451    +  terminator     rrnB T2 terminator: transcription terminator T2 from the E. coli rrnB gene
   1470..1561    +  promoter       AmpR promoter: bla
   1562..2422    +  CDS            AmpR: β-lactamase; bla; confers resistance to ampicillin, carbenicillin, and related antibiotics
   2464..2919    +  rep_origin     f1 ori (sequence partly withheld): f1 bacteriophage origin of replication; arrow indicates direction of (+) strand synthesis
   3030..3618    +  rep_origin     ori: high-copy-number ColE1/pMB1/pBR322/pUC origin of replication
   3804..3855    -  misc_feature   bom (fragment): basis of mobility region from pBR322
   3971..4011    -  CDS            rop (fragment): Rop protein, which maintains plasmids at low copy number; rop
   4010..4197    -  CDS            TcR (fragment): tetracycline efflux protein; tet; confers resistance to tetracycline
   4207..4225    +  promoter       tet promoter (fragment): E. coli promoter for tetracycline efflux protein gene
   4315..5193    -  CDS            araC: L-arabinose regulatory protein; araC
   5220..5504    +  promoter       araBAD promoter: araBAD; promoter of the L-arabinose operon of E. coli; the araC regulatory gene is transcribed in the opposite direction (Guzman et al., 1995)
   5549..6223    +  CDS            DsRed-Express: DsRed-Express is a basic (constitutively fluorescent) orange fluorescent protein published in 2002, derived from Discosoma sp.. It is reported to be a rapidly-maturing tetramer with low acid sensitivity.
