[The description below was written by a language model from this plasmid's Addgene catalogue record and pLannotate feature annotations shown in this document.]
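Description:
pBAD*RFPEC2 is a 6.2 kb bacterial expression plasmid built on the pBAD24 backbone and intended for arabinose-inducible protein production in Escherichia coli. It is maintained through a ColE1/pMB1-type origin and selected with ampicillin via the bla (β-lactamase) gene. An f1 phage origin is also present, along with short remnants of pBR322-derived elements (fragments of bom, rop, the tetracycline resistance gene and its promoter) that are not expected to be functional. The catalogue entry lists the copy number as unknown.

The payload is RFPec2, an E. coli-optimized coding sequence for the Discosoma red fluorescent protein, which the annotation recognizes as DsRed-Express, a rapidly maturing tetrameric variant. It sits immediately downstream of the araBAD promoter, with the araC regulator gene transcribed divergently, so that expression is repressed without L-arabinose and induced when it is added. On the circular map the red protein reading frame ends at the sequence boundary and is followed, after a short gap, by a GFP-family coding sequence in the same orientation, in agreement with the depositor's note that the plasmid carries GFP as well as RFP. No separate promoter is annotated for the GFP, so the layout suggests that the two reporters are co-transcribed from araBAD as an operon, although the record does not say so explicitly. The rrnB T1 and T2 terminators lie downstream of GFP and end transcription.

The associated work concerns optimizing DsRed production in E. coli and how sequestration of the ribosome binding site affects translation efficiency. This fits use of the plasmid as a dual-colour reporter for comparing translational output in synthetic biology applications.
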