Addgene plasmid #17823: pBAD*RFPEC2
Depositing lab: Jay Keasling. Depositing organization: University of California, Berkeley. Publication: Optimization of DsRed production in Escherichia coli: effect of ribosome binding site sequestration on translation efficiency. Pfleger BF, Fawzi NJ, Keasling JD. Biotechnol Bioeng. 2005 Dec 5. 92(5):553-8. 10.1002/bit.20630 PubMed 16247774.
Backbone
  Vector backbone: pBAD24
  Backbone manufacturer: Groningen Biotechnology Center
  Vector type: Bacterial Expression, Synthetic Biology
Growth in bacteria
  Bacterial resistance: Ampicillin, 100 μg/mL
  Growth temperature: 37°C
  Growth strain: DH10B
  Copy number: Unknown
Gene/Insert
  Gene/Insert name: E. coli optimized red flourescent protein (RFPec2) (alt name: DsRed-express)
  Species: Discosoma sp.
  GenBank ID: AJ851288
  Cloning method: Restriction Enzyme
  Sequencing primers: 5′ n/a; 3′ n/a
Terms and licenses: Academic/Nonprofit Terms; Industry Terms: Not Available to Industry
Depositor comments: Please note that this plasmid contains GFP as well as RFP.
How to cite: pBAD*RFPEC2 was a gift from Jay Keasling (Addgene plasmid # 17823 ; http://n2t.net/addgene:17823 ; RRID:Addgene_17823)
