>Addgene plasmid #17823 | pBAD*RFPEC2 | addgene partial sequence | sequence record 23747 | dsRed1_C_primer
ACNTCGNGGAGCAGTACGAGCGCGCCGAGGGCCGCCACCACCTGTTCCTGTAGATCTGATCGTTGCGGGC
GGGGCGAGAGTCTCGCCCCGCCCGCGACCGCGGTGAAAATACGAGAATATTTTTGTATTGATCTCCTAGG
CGGGGTACCGTATTTTGGATGATAACGAGGCGCAAAAAATGAGTAAAGGAGAAGAACTTTTCACTGGAGT
TGTCCCAATTCTTGTTGAATTAGATGGTGATGTTAATGGGCACAAATTTTCTGTCAGTGGAGAGGGTGAA
GGTGATGCAACATACGGAAAACTTACCCTTAAATTTATTTGCACTACTGGAAAACTACCTGTTCCATGGC
CAACACTTGTCACTACTTTCTCTTATGGTGTTCAATGCTTTTCCCGTTATCCGGATCATATGAAACGGCA
TGACTTTTTCAAGAGTGCCATGCCCGAAGGTTATGTACAGGAACGCACTATATCTTTCAAAGATGACGGG
AACTACAAGACGCGTGCTGAAGTCAAGTTTGAAGGTGATACCCTTGTTAATCGTATCGAGTTAAAAGGTA
TTGATTTTAAAGAAGATGGAAACATTCTCGGACACAAACTGGAGTACAACTATAACTCACACAATGTATA
CATCACGGCAGACAAACAAAAGAATGGAATCAAAGCTANCTTCAAAATTCGCCACAACATTGAAGATGGA
TCCGTTCAACTAGCAGACNATTATCAACAAAATACTCCATTGGCGATGGCCTGTCCTTTACCAGACA
