>Addgene plasmid #17823 | pBAD*RFPEC2 | addgene partial sequence | sequence record 39943 | pBAD-F 5'-ATGCCATAGCATTTTTATCC-3'
GCTTTTTATCGCAACTCTCTACTGTTTCTCCATACGTCGACAGCTAGCGTATTTTGGATGATAAGGAGGC
GCAAAAAATGGCGAGCAGTGAGGACGTCATCAAGGAGTTCATGCGCTTCAAGGTGCGCATGGAGGGCTCC
GTGAACGGCCACGAGTTCGAGATCGAGGGCGAGGGCGAGGGCCGCCCCTACGAGGGCACCCAGACCGCCA
AGCTGAAGGTGACCAAGGGCGGCCCCCTGCCCTTCGCCTGGGACATCCTGTCCCCCCAGTTCCAGTACGG
CTCCAAGGTGTACGTGAAGCACCCCGCCGACATCCCCGACTACAAGAAGCTGTCCTTCCCCGAGGGCTTC
AAGTGGGAGCGCGTGATGAACTTCGAGGACGGCGGCGTGGTGACCGTGACCCAGGACTCCTCCCTGCAGG
ACGGCTCCTTCATCTACAAGGTGAAGTTCATCGGCGTGAACTTCCCCTCCGACGGCCCCGTAATGCAGAA
GAAGACTATGGGCTGGGAGGCCTCCACCGAGCGCCTGTACCCCCGCGACGGCGTGCTGAAGGGCGAGATC
CACAAGGCCCTGAAGCTGAAGGACGGCGGCCACTACCTGGTGGAGTTCAAGTCCATCTACATGGCCAAGA
AGCCCGTGCAGCTGCCCGGCTACTACTACGTGGACTCCAAGCTGGACATCACCTCCCACAACGAGGACTA
CACCATCGTGGAGCAGTACGAGCGCGCCGAGGGCCGCCACCACCTGTTCCTGTAGATCT
